>Addgene plasmid #10913 | pcDNA type III TGF beta receptor (R3-OFF) | addgene partial sequence | sequence record 17884 | T7 5'-TAATACGACTCACTATAGGG-3'
GGCTGCTGTCCTTCAGGCCACTTTCGCTGCGCGATTCCGCGAGCTCCCGGCAGGAGGTGAAAGTCCCCGG
CGGGGTCCGGATGGCGCAGTTGCACTGCGGCTGCTGAGCTCGCGGCCGCCTGCGCGCGCTGGGCGCGGGG
ACTCGCTTCGGCTAGTAACTCCTCCACCTCGCGGCGGACGACCGGTCCTGGACACGCTGCCTGCGAGGCA
AGTTGAACAGTGCAGAGAAGGATCTTAAAGCTACACCCGACTTGCCACGATTGCCTTCAATCTGAAGAAC
CAAAGGCTGTTGGAGAGATGGCAGTGACATCCCACCACATGATCCCGGTGATGGTTGTCCTGATGAGCGC
CTGCCTGGCCACCGCCGGTCCAGAGCCCAGCACCCGGTGTGAACTGTCACCAATCAACGCCTCTCACCCA
GTCCAGGCCTTGATGGAGAGCTTCACCGTTCTGTCTGGCTGTGCCAGCAGAGGCACCACCGGGCTGCCAA
GGGAGGTCCATGTCCTAAACCTCCGAAGTACAGATCAGGGACCAGGCCAGCGGCAGAGAGAGGTTACCCT
GCACCTGAACCCCATTGCCTCGGTGCACACTCACCACAAACCTATCGTGTTCCTGCTCAACTCCCCCCAG
CCCCTGGTGTGGCATCTGAAGACGGAGAGACTGGCCGCTGGTGTCCCCAGACTCTTCCTGGTTTCAGAGG
GTTCTGTGGTCCAGTTTCCATCAGGAAACTTCTCCTTGACAGCAGAAACAGAGGAAAGGAATTTCCCTCA
AGAAAATGAACATCTGCTGCGCTGGGCCCAAAAGGAATATGGAGCAGTGACTTCGTTCACCGAACTCAAG
ATAGCAAGAAACATCTATATTAAAGTGGGAGAAGATCAAGTGTTTCCCTCCTACGTGTAACATAGGGAAG
AATTTCCTCTCACTCAATTACCTT
