[The description below was written by a language model from this plasmid's Addgene catalogue record.]
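Description:
pcDNA type III TGF beta receptor (R3-OFF) is a mammalian expression plasmid built on the pcDNAI neo backbone (about 7.1 kb without insert). It carries an insert of roughly 5 kb from the rat (Rattus norvegicus) Tgfbr3 gene, which encodes the type III TGF-beta receptor, also known as betaglycan. The plasmid is maintained at high copy in E. coli under kanamycin selection. In mammalian cells, the neomycin resistance marker allows G418 selection of stable transfectants.

The insert was cloned by restriction digestion into a HindIII site, and HindIII is preserved at both the 5′ and 3′ junctions. The fragment can therefore be released with this single enzyme, but the cloning was non-directional, so orientation depends on which clone was selected. The record does not say what "OFF" in the insert name means, and it does not state the insert's orientation. T7 and SP6 are listed as the 5′ and 3′ sequencing primers, which indicates that these phage promoter sites flank the cloning region. The record does not name the promoter that drives mammalian expression, does not list any epitope tags or reporters, and includes no feature table that would confirm individual elements.

The construct is associated with work on the expression cloning and characterization of the TGF-beta type III receptor. It suits transient or stable transfection studies of betaglycan in mammalian cells, such as examining TGF-beta ligand binding at the cell surface and the receptor's contribution to TGF-beta signalling. Users should verify the insert orientation before relying on it for expression.
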