Addgene plasmid #10913: pcDNA type III TGF beta receptor (R3-OFF)
Depositing lab: Bob Weinberg. Publication: Expression cloning and characterization of the TGF-beta type III receptor. Wang XF, Lin HY, Ng-Eaton E, Downward J, Lodish HF, Weinberg RA. Cell. 1991 Nov 15. 67(4):797-805. 10.1016/0092-8674(91)90074-9 PubMed 1657407.
Backbone
  Vector backbone: pcDNAI neo
  Backbone size w/o insert (bp): 7100
  Vector type: Mammalian Expression
  Selectable markers: Neomycin (select with G418)
Growth in bacteria
  Bacterial resistance: Kanamycin, 50 μg/mL
  Growth temperature: 37°C
  Growth strain: DH5alpha
  Copy number: High Copy
Gene/Insert
  Gene/Insert name: R3-OFF (alt name: Type III TGF beta receptor)
  Species: R. norvegicus (rat)
  Insert size (bp): 5000
  Entrez Gene: Tgfbr3 (a.k.a. betaglycan)
  Cloning method: Restriction Enzyme; 5′ cloning site HindIII (not destroyed); 3′ cloning site HindIII (not destroyed)
  Sequencing primers: 5′ T7; 3′ Sp6
Terms and licenses: Academic/Nonprofit Terms; Industry Terms: Not Available to Industry
How to cite: pcDNA type III TGF beta receptor (R3-OFF) was a gift from Bob Weinberg (Addgene plasmid # 10913 ; http://n2t.net/addgene:10913 ; RRID:Addgene_10913)
